Addgene plasmid #53262: pAC-EHER
Purpose: Contains a 7 gene carotenoid pathway gene cluster of Erwinia herbicola (Pantoea agglomerans) Eho10 and thereby produces zeaxanthin diglucoside in Escherichia coli
Depositing lab: Francis X Cunningham Jr. Depositing organization: University of Maryland, College Park. Publication: Molecular structure and enzymatic function of lycopene cyclase from the cyanobacterium Synechococcus sp strain PCC7942. Cunningham FX Jr, Sun Z, Chamovitz D, Hirschberg J, Gantt E. Plant Cell. 1994 Aug;6(8):1107-21. 10.1105/tpc.6.8.1107 PubMed 7919981.
Backbone
  Vector backbone: pACYC184
  Backbone manufacturer: New England BioLabs
  Backbone size w/o insert (bp): 4245
  Total vector size (bp): 13581
  Modifications to backbone: A 9.34 kB BglII-BglII genomic fragment, containing a seven gene carotenoid pathway cluster from Erwinia herbicola (Pantoea agglomerans) Eho10, was excised from plasmid pPL376, and inserted into the BamHI site of pACYC184 in the forward orientation.
  Vector type: low copy number bacterial cloning vector
Growth in bacteria
  Bacterial resistance: Chloramphenicol, 25 μg/mL
  Growth temperature: 30°C
  Growth strain: Top10
  Growth instructions: Grow liquid cultures on a platform shaker at 28 degrees Celsius for 2-3 days in darkness for best carotenoid production, or grow on agar plates at room temperature for 3-7 days.
  Copy number: Low Copy
Gene/Insert
  Gene/Insert name: crtE, idi, crtX, crtY, crtI, crtB, crtZ (alt name: the idi gene was earlier referred to as ORF6)
  Species: Erwinia herbicola Eho10
  Insert size (bp): 9340
  GenBank ID: M87280.1
  Promoter: endogenous promoters
  Cloning method: Restriction Enzyme; 5′ cloning site BamHI (destroyed during cloning); 3′ cloning site BamHI (destroyed during cloning)
  Sequencing primers: 5′ none; 3′ none
Resource information
  A portion of this plasmid was derived from a plasmid made by: The E. herbicola carotenoid gene cluster was excised from plasmid pPL376, obtained from the late Robert W. Tuveson. See: 1. Tuveson, R.W., Larson, R.A., and Kagan, J. (1986) Role of cloned carotenoid genes expressed in Escherichia coli in protecting against inactivation by near-UV light and specific phototoxic molecules. J. Bacteriol. 170, 4675-4680. 2. Perry, K.L., Simonitch, T.A., Harrison-Lavoie, K. J., and Liu, S. (1986) Cloning and regulation of frwinia herbicola pigment genes. J. Bacteriol. 168, 607-612. 3. Hundle,B., Alberti,M., Nievelstein,V., Beyer,P., Kleinig,H., Armstrong,G.A., Burke,D.H. and Hearst,J.E.(1994) Functional assignment of Erwinia herbicola Eho10 carotenoid genes expressed in Escherichia coli Mol. Gen. Genet. 245, 406-416.
Terms and licenses: Academic/Nonprofit Terms; Industry Terms: Not Available to Industry
Depositor comments: For better yield of low copy number pAC-based plasmids, grow liquid cultures on a platform shaker at ca. 30 degrees Celsius. When cultures reach early stationary phase, dilute 2-fold with growth medium, add spectinomycin (150 mg/liter), and "amplify" for several hours before harvest. For plasmid selection and maintenance in E. coli, use chloramphenicol at 30 mg/liter.
How to cite: pAC-EHER was a gift from Francis X Cunningham Jr (Addgene plasmid # 53262 ; http://n2t.net/addgene:53262 ; RRID:Addgene_53262)
