[The description below was written by a language model from this plasmid's Addgene catalogue record and pLannotate feature annotations shown in this document.]
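Description:
pAC-EHER is a low-copy bacterial plasmid built on pACYC184 that makes Escherichia coli accumulate the carotenoid zeaxanthin diglucoside. It replicates from the p15A origin, which is compatible with ColE1-type plasmids, so a second expression plasmid can be maintained in the same cell. Selection is by chloramphenicol, through the cat gene and its own promoter. A roughly 9.3 kb BglII genomic fragment from Erwinia herbicola (Pantoea agglomerans) Eho10, taken from the earlier plasmid pPL376, was inserted in the forward orientation into the BamHI site of the backbone. This destroyed the cloning sites and split the tetracycline resistance gene, which appears in the feature table only as fragments flanking the insert. The complete plasmid is about 13.6 kb.

The insert carries seven genes expressed from their endogenous promoters. Six are annotated on one strand in the order crtE, idi (annotated as fni and formerly called ORF6), crtX, crtY, crtI and crtB, while crtZ lies on the opposite strand and slightly overlaps the end of crtB. Together they encode a complete pathway. The idi product interconverts IPP and DMAPP, CrtE makes geranylgeranyl diphosphate, and CrtB condenses two of these molecules into phytoene. CrtI then desaturates phytoene to lycopene, CrtY cyclises lycopene to beta-carotene, CrtZ hydroxylates this to zeaxanthin, and CrtX adds the two glucose residues. The annotation also flags a metC-like open reading frame in the genomic DNA downstream of crtZ, which is not listed among the pathway genes. The record states no use beyond pigment production. However, the compatible origin suits the plasmid to co-expression with candidate carotenoid genes carried on a second plasmid.
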