Features (pLannotate 1.2.2; 19 found; start..end, strand, type, name):
    220..322     -  promoter       cat promoter: promoter of the E. coli cat gene encoding chloramphenicol acetyltransferase
    443..586     +  mobile_element IS1 (fragment): prokaryotic transposable element IS1
    705..760     -  rep_origin     RSF ori (fragment): Plasmids containing the RSF 1030 origin of replication can be propagated in E. coli cells that contain additional plasmids with compatible origins.
    848..1393    -  rep_origin     p15A ori: Plasmids containing the medium-copy-number p15A origin of replication can be propagated in E. coli cells that contain a second plasmid with the ColE1 origin.
   1505..1533    +  promoter       tet promoter: E. coli promoter for tetracycline efflux protein gene
   1581..1874    +  CDS            TcR (fragment): tetracycline efflux protein; tet; confers resistance to tetracycline
   1993..2913    +  CDS            crtE: CRTE_PSEVU - Experimental evidence at protein level: Swiss-Prot protein existence level 1. Catalyzes the condensation of farnesyl diphosphate (FPP) and isopentenyl diphosphate (IPP) to yield geranylgeranyl diphosphate (GGPP) needed for biosynthesis of carotenoids and diterpenes. From Pseudescherichia vulneris (Escherichia vulneris).
   2979..4019    +  CDS            fni: IDI2_PSEVU - Protein inferred from homology: Swiss-Prot protein existence level 3. Involved in the biosynthesis of isoprenoids. Catalyzes the 1,3-allylic rearrangement of the homoallylic substrate isopentenyl (IPP) to its allylic isomer, dimethylallyl diphosphate (DMAPP). From Pseudescherichia vulneris (Escherichia vulneris).
   4019..5257    +  CDS            crtX: CRTX_PSEVU - Also known as ugt101. Experimental evidence at protein level: Swiss-Prot protein existence level 1. Catalyzes the glycosylation reaction which converts zeaxanthin to zeaxanthin bis(beta-D-glucoside). The reaction proceeds in two steps with the monoglucoside as an intermediate. From Pseudescherichia vulneris (Escherichia vulneris).
   5260..6414    +  CDS            crtY: CRTY_PSEVU - Experimental evidence at protein level: Swiss-Prot protein existence level 1. Catalyzes the cyclization reaction which converts lycopene to beta-carotene. From Pseudescherichia vulneris (Escherichia vulneris).
   6414..7886    +  CDS            crtI: CRTI_PANAN - Experimental evidence at protein level: Swiss-Prot protein existence level 1. Converts 15-cis-phytoene into all-trans-lycopene via the intermediary of all-trans-phytofluene, all-trans-zeta-carotene and all- trans-neurosporene, by the introduction of four double bonds. From Pantoea ananas (Erwinia uredovora).
   7889..8812    +  CDS            crtB: CRTB_PANAN - Experimental evidence at protein level: Swiss-Prot protein existence level 1. Involved in the biosynthesis of carotenoids. Catalyzes the condensation of two molecules of geranylgeranyl diphosphate (GGPP) to give prephytoene diphosphate (PPPP) and the subsequent rearrangement of the cyclopropylcarbinyl intermediate to yield the 15-cis-phytoene isomer. From Pantoea ananas (Erwinia uredovora).
   8757..9284    -  CDS            crtZ: CRTZ_PSEVU - Also known as crtH. Protein inferred from homology: Swiss-Prot protein existence level 3. Catalyzes the hydroxylation reaction from beta-carotene to zeaxanthin. From Pseudescherichia vulneris (Escherichia vulneris).
   9380..10513   -  CDS            metC: METC_COXBU - Experimental evidence at protein level: Swiss-Prot protein existence level 1. Catalyzes the cleavage of cystathionine to homocysteine, pyruvate and ammonia during methionine biosynthesis. From Coxiella burnetii (strain RSA 493 / Nine Mile phase I).
  11207..12107   +  CDS            TcR (fragment): tetracycline efflux protein; tet; confers resistance to tetracycline
  12611..12704   +  CDS            TcR (fragment): tetracycline efflux protein; tet; confers resistance to tetracycline
  12701..12758   -  CDS            TcR (fragment): tetracycline efflux protein; tet; confers resistance to tetracycline
  12748..12843   +  CDS            resD (fragment): REDF_ECOLI - Also known as D. Protein inferred from homology: Swiss-Prot protein existence level 3. Acts as a repressor of transcription and as a site-specific resolvase that cleaves at the RfsF site. From Escherichia coli (strain K12).
  13141..219     -  CDS            CmR (across the origin): chloramphenicol acetyltransferase; cat; confers resistance to chloramphenicol
>Addgene plasmid #53262 | pAC-EHER | depositor full sequence | sequence record 82988 | pAC-EHER sequence 13581 bps
GAATTCCGGATGAGCATTCATCAGGCGGGCAAGAATGTGAATAAAGGCCGGATAAAACTTGTGCTTATTT
TTCTTTACGGTCTTTAAAAAGGCCGTAATATCCAGCTGAACGGTCTGGTTATAGGTACATTGAGCAACTG
ACTGAAATGCCTCAAAATGTTCTTTACGATGCCATTGGGATATATCAACGGTGGTATATCCAGTGATTTT
TTTCTCCATTTTAGCTTCCTTAGCTCCTGAAAATCTCGATAACTCAAAAAATACGCCCGGTAGTGATCTT
ATTTCATTATGGTGAAAGTTGGAACCTCTTACGTGCCGATCAACGTCTCATTTTCGCCAAAAGTTGGCCC
AGGGCTTCCCGGTATCAACAGGGACACCAGGATTTATTTATTCTGCGAAGTGATCTTCCGTCACAGGTAT
TTATTCGGCGCAAAGTGCGTCGGGTGATGCTGCCAACTTACTGATTTAGTGTATGATGGTGTTTTTGAGG
TGCTCCAGTGGCTTCTGTTTCTATCAGCTGTCCCTCCTGTTCAGCTACTGACGGGGTGGTGCGTAACGGC
AAAAGCACCGCCGGACATCAGCGCTAGCGGAGTGTATACTGGCTTACTATGTTGGCACTGATGAGGGTGT
CAGTGAAGTGCTTCATGTGGCAGGAGAAAAAAGGCTGCACCGGTGCGTCAGCAGAATATGTGATACAGGA
TATATTCCGCTTCCTCGCTCACTGACTCGCTACGCTCGGTCGTTCGACTGCGGCGAGCGGAAATGGCTTA
CGAACGGGGCGGAGATTTCCTGGAAGATGCCAGGAAGATACTTAACAGGGAAGTGAGAGGGCCGCGGCAA
AGCCGTTTTTCCATAGGCTCCGCCCCCCTGACAAGCATCACGAAATCTGACGCTCAAATCAGTGGTGGCG
AAACCCGACAGGACTATAAAGATACCAGGCGTTTCCCCCTGGCGGCTCCCTCGTGCGCTCTCCTGTTCCT
GCCTTTCGGTTTACCGGTGTCATTCCGCTGTTATGGCCGCGTTTGTCTCATTCCACGCCTGACACTCAGT
TCCGGGTAGGCAGTTCGCTCCAAGCTGGACTGTATGCACGAACCCCCCGTTCAGTCCGACCGCTGCGCCT
TATCCGGTAACTATCGTCTTGAGTCCAACCCGGAAAGACATGCAAAAGCACCACTGGCAGCAGCCACTGG
TAATTGATTTAGAGGAGTTAGTCTTGAAGTCATGCGCCGGTTAAGGCTAAACTGAAAGGACAAGTTTTGG
TGACTGCGCTCCTCCAAGCCAGTTACCTCGGTTCAAAGAGTTGGTAGCTCAGAGAACCTTCGAAAAACCG
CCCTGCAAGGCGGTTTTTTCGTTTTCAGAGCAAGAGATTACGCGCAGACCAAAACGATCTCAAGAAGATC
ATCTTATTAATCAGATAAAATATTTCTAGATTTCAGTGCAATTTATCTCTTCAAATGTAGCACCTGAAGT
CAGCCCCATACGATATAAGTTGTAATTCTCATGTTTGACAGCTTATCATCGATAAGCTTTAATGCGGTAG
TTTATCACAGTTAAATTGCTAACGCAGTCAGGCACCGTGTATGAAATCTAACAATGCGCTCATCGTCATC
CTCGGCACCGTCACCCTGGATGCTGTAGGCATAGGCTTGGTTATGCCGGTACTGCCGGGCCTCTTGCGGG
ATATCGTCCATTCCGACAGCATCGCCAGTCACTATGGCGTGCTGCTAGCGCTATATGCGTTGATGCAATT
TCTATGCGCACCCGTTCTCGGAGCACTGTCCGACCGCTTTGGCCGCCGCCCAGTCCTGCTCGCTTCGCTA
CTTGGAGCCACTATCGACTACGCGATCATGGCGACCACACCCGTCCTGTGGATCTAAAGGCACAGCGTCT
CATGCTTCGCACAATGTAAAACTGCTTCAGAACCTGGCGAGAGCTATCCGCGCGGTCTACGGTTAACTGA
TACTAAAAGACAATTCAGCGGGTAACCTTGCAATGGTGAGTGGCAGTAAAGCGGGCGTTTCGCCTCATCG
CGAAATAGAAGTAATGAGACAATCCATTGACGATCACCTGGCTGGCCTGTTACCTGAAACCGACAGCCAG
GATATCGTCAGCCTTGCGATGCGTGAAGGCGTCATGGCACCCGGTAAACGGATCCGTCCGCTGCTGATGC
TGCTGGCCGCCCGCGACCTCCGCTACCAGGGCAGTATGCCTACGCTGCTCGATCTCGCCTGCGCCGTTGA
ACTGACCCATACCGCGTCGCTGATGCTCGACGACATGCCCTGCATGGACAACGCCGAGCTGCGCCGCGGT
CAGCCCACTACCCACAAAAAATTTGGTGAGAGCGTGGCGATCCTTGCCTCCGTTGGGCTGCTCTCTAAAG
CCTTTGGTCTGATCGCCGCCACCGGCGATCTGCCGGGGGAGAGGCGTGCCCAGGCGGTCAACGAGCTCTC
TACCGCCGTGGGCGTGCAGGGCCTGGTACTGGGGCAGTTTCGCGATCTTAACGATGCCGCCCTCGACCGT
ACCCCTGACGCTATCCTCAGCACCAACCACCTCAAGACCGGCATTCTGTTCAGCGCGATGCTGCAGATCG
TCGCCATTGCTTCCGCCTCGTCGCCGAGCACGCGAGAGACGCTGCACGCCTTCGCCCTCGACTTCGGCCA
GGCGTTTCAACTGCTGGACGATCTGCGTGACGATCACCCGGAAACCGGTAAAGATCGCAATAAGGACGCG
GGAAAATCGACGCTGGTCAACCGGCTGGGCGCAGACGCGGCCCGGCAAAAGCTGCGCGAGCATATTGATT
CCGCCGACAAACACCTCACTTTTGCCTGTCCGCAGGGCGGCGCCATCCGACAGTTTATGCATCTGTGGTT
TGGCCATCACCTTGCCGACTGGTCACCGGTCATGAAAATCGCCTGATACCGCCCTTTTGGGTTCAAGCAG
TACATAACGATGGAACCACATTACAGGAGTAGTGATGAATGAAGGACGAGCGCCTTGTTCAGCGTAAGAA
CGATCATCTGGATATCGTTCTCGACCCCCGTCGCGCCGTAACTCAGGCTAGCGCAGGTTTTGAGCGCTGG
CGCTTTACCCACTGCGCCCTGCCAGAGCTGAATTTTAGCGACATCACGCTGGAAACCACCTTCCTGAATC
GGCAGCTACAGGCTCCGCTGCTGATCAGCTCCATGACCGGCGGCGTTGAGCGCTCGCGCCATATCAACCG
CCACCTCGCCGAGGCGGCGCAGGTGCTAAAAATTGCGATGGGGGTGGGCTCCCAGCGCGTCGCCATTGAG
AGCGACGCGGGCTTAGGGCTGGATAAAACCCTGCGGCAGCTGGCTCCGGACGTGCCGCTGCTGGCGAACC
TCGGCGCGGCGCAGCTGACCGGCAGAAAAGGTATTGATTACGCCCGACGGGCCGTGGAGATGATCGAGGC
GGATGCGCTGATTGTGCACCTAAACCCGCTGCAGGAGGCGCTACAGCCCGGCGGCGATCGCGACTGGCGC
GGACGGCTGGCGGCTATTGAAACTCTGGTCCGCGAGCTGCCCGTTCCGCTGGTGGTGAAAGAGGTGGGAG
CCGGTATCTCCCGAACCGTGGCCGGGCAGCTGATCGATGCCGGCGTTACCGTGATTGACGTCGCGGGCGC
GGGCGGCACCAGCTGGGCCGCCGTTGAAGGCGAGCGGGCGGCCACCGAGCAGCAGCGCAGCGTGGCCAAC
GTCTTTGCCGACTGGGGGATCCCCACCGCTGAGGCGCTGGTTGACATTGCCGAGGCCTGGCCGCAGATGC
CCCTTATTGCCTCGGGCGGGATTAAAAACGGCGTCGACGCGGCGAAAGCGCTGCGGCTCGGCGCGTGCAT
GGTAGGGCAGGCCGCCGCCGTGCTCGGCAGCGCAGGCGTCTCCACGGAGAAGGTGATCGATCACTTCAAC
GTGATTATTGAGCAGCTGCGGGTGGCCTGCTTCTGCACCGGCAGCCGCAGCCTGAGCGATCTAAAGCAGG
CTGATATCCGCTATGTGCGGGATACGCCATGAGCCATTTTGCCATTGTGGCACCGCCGCTCTACAGTCAT
GCGGTGGCGCTGCATGCCCTGGCGCTGGAGATGGCCCAACGCGGCCACCGGGTGACCTTTCTCACCGGCA
ACGTCGCCTCGCTGGCAGAGCAGGAAACGGAGCGGGTGGCGTTCTATCCACTTCCCGCCAGCGTGCAACA
GGCCCAGCGCAACGTCCAGCAGCAGAGTAACGGCAACCTGCTGCGGCTGATTGCGGCCATGTCATCCCTG
ACCGATGTGCTCTGCCAGCAGTTGCCCGCTATTCTACAGCGGCTGGCGGTGGACGCGCTGATTGTCGATG
AGATGGAGCCCGCCGGAAGCCTGGTCGCCGAGGCGCTGGGACTACCATTTATCTCTATTGCCTGCGCGCT
GCCGGTCAACCGCGAGCCGGGTCTGCCGCTGCCGGTGATGCCGTTTCACTACGCCGAGGATAAGAGAGCC
CTGCGGCGTTTTCAGGTCAGCGAACGGATCTACGATGCGCTGATGTACCCGCACGGGCAGACGATCCTGC
GCCACGCCCAGCGCTTTGGTTTGCCGGAGCGCAGGCGTCTCGACGAGTGTCTCTCGCCGCTGGCGCAGAT
TAGCCAGTCCGTTCCGGCCCTCGACTTCCCACGCCGGGCGCTGCCGAACTGTTTTCACTACGTGGGAGCA
CTGCGCTATCAGCCGCCGCCGCAGGTAGAACGCTCGCCACGCAGCACGCCGCGGATCTTTGCCTCGCTGG
GCACCCTCCAGGGCCACCGTCTACGCCTGTTTCAGAAGATCGCCCGCGCCTGTGCCAGCGTGGGGGCGGA
GGTGACCATTGCCCACTGCGATGGCCTGACGCCCGCCCAGGCCGACTCGCTCTACGCCTGCGGCGCGACG
GAGGTGGTCAGCTTTGTCGACCAGCCGCGCTACGTTGCCGAGGCTAATCTGGTGATCACCCACGGCGGTC
TCAATACCGTACTGGATGCGCTGGCTGCCGCGACGCCGGTGCTGGCGGTGCCACTCTCTTTCGACCAGCC
CGCCGTGGCTGCCCGGCTGGTCTATAACGGGCTGGGTCGCCGGGTATCGCGCTTTGCCAGACAGCAGACG
CTGGCGGATGAGATTGCCCAACTGCTGGGGGATGAGACGCTGCATCAGCGTCTGGCGACGGCCCGCCAGC
AGCTTAACGACGCCGGGGGCACGCCCCGTGCGGCGACCCTGATTGAACAGGCCATAGCAGGGAGTGAGAG
CGTATCGTGAGGGATCTGATTTTAGTCGGCGGCGGCCTGGCCAACGGGCTGATCGCCTGGCGTCTGCGCC
AGCGCTACCCGCAGCTTAACCTGCTGCTGATCGAGGCCGGGGAGCAGCCCGGCGGGAACCATACCTGGTC
ATTCCATGAAGACGATCTGACTCCCGGGCAGCACGCCTGGCTGGCCCCGCTGGTGGCCCACGCCTGGCCG
GGCTATGAGGTGCAGTTTCCCGATCTTCGCCGTCGCCTCGCGCGCGGCTACTACTCCATTACCTCAGAGC
GCTTTGCCGAGGCCCTGCATCAGGCGCTGGGGGAGAACATCTGGCTAAACTGTTCGGTGAGCGAGGTGTT
ACCCAATAGCGTGCGCCTTGCCAACGGTGAGGCGCTGCTTGCCGGAGCGGTGATTGACGGACGCGGCGTG
ACCGCCAGTTCGGCGATGCAAACCGGCTATCAGCTCTTTCTTGGTCAGCAGTGGCGGCTGACACAGCCCC
ACGGCCTGACCGTACCGATCCTGATGGATGCCACGGTGGCGCAGCAGCAGGGCTATCGCTTTGTCTACAC
GCTGCCGCTCTCCGCCGACACGCTGCTGATCGAGGATACGCGCTACGCCAATGTCCCGCAGCGTGATGAT
AATGCCCTACGCCAGACGGTTACCGACTATGCTCACAGCAAAGGGTGGCAGCTGGCCCAGCTTGAACGCG
AGGAGACCGGCTGTCTGCCGATTACCCTGGCGGGTGACATCCAGGCTCTGTGGGCCGATGCGCCGGGCGT
GCCGCGCTCGGGAATGCGGGCTGGGCTATTTCACCCTACCACTGGCTATTCGCTGCCGCTGGCGGTGGCC
CTTGCCGACGCGATTGCCGACAGCCCGCGGCTGGGCAGCGTTCCGCTCTATCAGCTCACCCGGCAGTTTG
CCGAACGCCACTGGCGCAGGCAGGGATTCTTCCGCCTGCTGAACCGGATGCTTTTCCTGGCCGGGCGCGA
GGAGAACCGCTGGCGGGTGATGCAGCGCTTTTATGGGCTGCCGGAGCCCACCGTAGAGCGCTTTTACGCC
GGTCGGCTCTCTCTCTTTGATAAGGCCCGCATTTTGACGGGCAAGCCACCGGTTCCGCTGGGCGAAGCCT
GGCGGGCGGCGCTGAACCATTTTCCTGACAGACGAGATAAAGGATGAAAAAAACCGTTGTGATTGGCGCA
GGCTTTGGTGGCCTGGCGCTGGCGATTCGCCTGCAGGCGGCAGGGATCCCAACCGTACTGCTGGAGCAGC
GGGACAAGCCCGGCGGTCGGGCCTACGTCTGGCATGACCAGGGCTTTACCTTTGACGCCGGGCCGACGGT
GATCACCGATCCTACCGCGCTTGAGGCGCTGTTCACCCTGGCCGGCAGGCGCATGGAGGATTACGTCAGG
CTGCTGCCGGTAAAACCCTTCTACCGACTCTGCTGGGAGTCCGGGAAGACCCTCGACTATGCTAACGACA
GCGCCGAGCTTGAGGCGCAGATTACCCAGTTCAACCCCCGCGACGTCGAGGGCTACCGGCGCTTTCTGGC
TTACTCCCAGGCGGTATTCCAGGAGGGATATTTGCGCCTCGGCAGCGTGCCGTTCCTCTCTTTTCGCGAC
ATGCTGCGCGCCGGGCCGCAGCTGCTTAAGCTCCAGGCGTGGCAGAGCGTCTACCAGTCGGTTTCGCGCT
TTATTGAGGATGAGCATCTGCGGCAGGCCTTCTCGTTCCACTCCCTGCTGGTAGGCGGCAACCCCTTCAC
CACCTCGTCCATCTACACCCTGATCCACGCCCTTGAGCGGGAGTGGGGGGTCTGGTTCCCTGAGGGCGGC
ACCGGGGCGCTGGTGAACGGCATGGTGAAGCTGTTTACCGATCTGGGCGGGGAGATCGAACTCAACGCCC
GGGTCGAAGAGCTGGTGGTGGCCGATAACCGCGTAAGCCAGGTCCGGCTGGCGGATGGTCGGATCTTTGA
CACCGACGCCGTAGCCTCGAACGCTGACGTGGTGAACACCTATAAAAAGCTGCTCGGCCACCATCCGGTG
GGGCAGAAGCGGGCGGCAGCGCTGGAGCGCAAGAGCATGAGCAACTCGCTGTTTGTGCTCTACTTCGGCC
TGAACCAGCCTCATTCCCAGCTGGCGCACCATACCATCTGTTTTGGTCCCCGCTACCGGGAGCTGATCGA
CGAGATCTTTACCGGCAGCGCGCTGGCGGATGACTTCTCGCTCTACCTGCACTCGCCCTGCGTGACCGAT
CCCTCGCTCGCGCCTCCCGGCTGCGCCAGCTTCTACGTGCTGGCCCCGGTGCCGCATCTTGGCAACGCGC
CGCTGGACTGGGCGCAGGAGGGGCCGAAGCTGCGCGACCGCATCTTTGACTACCTTGAAGAGCGCTATAT
GCCCGGCCTGCGTAGCCAGCTGGTGACCCAGCGGATCTTTACCCCGGCAGACTTCCACGACACGCTGGAT
GCGCATCTGGGATCGGCCTTCTCCATCGAGCCGCTGCTGACCCAAAGCGCCTGGTTCCGCCCGCACAACC
GCGACAGCGACATTGCCAACCTCTACCTGGTGGGCGCAGGTACTCACCCTGGGGCGGGCATTCCTGGCGT
AGTGGCCTCGGCGAAAGCCACCGCCAGCCTGATGATTGAGGATCTGCAATGAGCCAACCGCCGCTGCTTG
ACCACGCCACGCAGACCATGGCCAACGGCTCGAAAAGTTTTGCCACCGCTGCGAAGCTGTTCGACCCGGC
CACCCGCCGTAGCGTGCTGATGCTCTACACCTGGTGCCGCCACTGCGATGACGTCATTGACGACCAGACC
CACGGCTTCGCCAGCGAGGCCGCGGCGGAGGAGGAGGCCACCCAGCGCCTGGCCCGGCTGCGCACGCTGA
CCCTGGCGGCGTTTGAAGGGGCCGAGATGCAGGATCCGGCCTTCGCTGCCTTTCAGGAGGTGGCGCTGAC
CCACGGTATTACGCCCCGCATGGCGCTCGATCACCTCGACGGCTTTGCGATGGACGTGGCTCAGACCCGC
TATGTCACCTTTGAGGATACGCTGCGCTACTGCTATCACGTGGCGGGCGTGGTGGGTCTGATGATGGCCA
GGGTGATGGGCGTGCGGGATGAGCGGGTGCTGGATCGCGCCTGCGATCTGGGGCTGGCCTTCCAGCTGAC
GAATATCGCCCGGGATATTATTGACGATGCGGCTATTGACCGCTGCTATCTGCCCGCCGAGTGGCTGCAG
GATGCCGGGCTGACCCCGGAGAACTATGCCGCGCGGGAGAATCGGGCCGCGCTGGCGCGGGTGGCGGAGC
GGCTTATTGATGCCGCAGAGCCGTACTACATCTCCTCCCAGGCCGGGCTACACGATCTGCCGCCGCGCTG
CGCCTGGGCGATCGCCACCGCCCGCAGCGTCTACCGGGAGATCGGTATTAAGGTAAAAGCGGCGGGAGGC
AGCGCCTGGGATCGCCGCCAGCACACCAGCAAAGGTGAAAAAATTGCCATGCTGATGGCGGCACCGGGGC
AGGTTATTCGGGCGAAGACGACGAGGGTGACGCCGCGTCCGGCCGGTCTTTGGCAGCGTCCCGTTTAGGC
GGGCGGCCATGACGTTCACGCAGGATCGCCTGTAGGTCGGCAGGCTTGCGGGCGTAAATAAAACCGAAGG
AGACGCAGCCCTCCCGGCCGCGCACCGCGTGGTGCAGGCGGTGGGCGACGTAGAGCCGCTTCAGGTAGCC
CCGGCGCGGGATCCAGTGGAAGGGCCAGCGCTGATGCACCAGACCGTCGTGCACCAGGAAGTAGAGCAGG
CCATAGACCGTCATGCCGCAGCCAATCCACTGCAGGGGCCAAACGCCCGCCGTGCCCACGGCAATCAGCG
CGATAGCCACCCCGGCAAACACCACCGCAAAGAGATCGTTTAGCTCAAATACGCCCTTGCGCGGGGTATG
GTGTGACTCATGCCAGCGCCATCCCCAGCCGTGCATAATGTAGCGGTGGGTAAACGCGGCGATGCCCTCC
ATCGCAATAACGCTCAAGATGACGATTAAACTATTTACTAGCATAGCGGTGCGCGCTCCTGCGACTCAGA
CTGGCTTAATCAAAACCCTTAGCCTCTAAGCATAGTCGCAATCGCAGGCGGCGCGCATCGGTATCAGGCC
AGAGCCTGCTGCAGATCCGCCAGCAGATCCTTCTCATCCTCAATGCCCACCGACAGGCGGATCAGCTGCG
GCGTAATGCCGTTCGCCAGGCGCTGCGCCAGCGGGATCGAGGCGTGGGTCATACTGAACGGCTGGCTCAC
CAGGCTCTCAACGCCGCCCAGGCTCTCAGCGAGGGTAAACAGCTTCAGTTTACTGATCACCTCTGCCGCA
CGCTGGTCGTCGCCTTTGATCACGATGGAGATCATGCCGCCCGGCTGAGCCATCTGCTGGCGCGCGAGGG
CATACTGCGGGTGGGATGTCAGCCACGGGAACCAGACTTTCTCGACCTGCGGCTGCTGCTCAAGCCAGCG
GGCCAGCGCCAGGGCGTTGCTGCTGTGGCGCTCGATGCGCAGGGCGAGGGTGCGGATCCCGCGCAGGGTC
AGGAAGCTGCTGAACGGATCGAGCACGCCGCCCACCGCATTTTGCAGGTAGCCCAGCTTCTCCGCCAGCG
CCGGACGATCGCCCACCACCGCCAGCCCGGCGACCACGTCGGAGTGGCCGTTGAGGTATTTGGTGGCCGA
GTGCACCACGATATCAAAGCCCAGCGTCAGCGGGCGGTGGATCAGCGGCGAGGCAAAGGTATTATCTGCC
ACGCTAATCACGTTATGACGGCGGGCGATCTCAGCGATAGCCGCCAGGTCCGCCAGCTTCAACAGCGGGT
TGGTGGGGGTCTCTACCCAGATCATCCGCGTGTCGGGACGGATGGCGGCCTCCAGTCCGGCGAGATCGTC
CGGCTTCACCCAGCTCACCTGTAGTCCGGTGCTGCGGCGGCGTACGTTCTCAATCAGGCGGTAGGTGCCA
CCGTAGACGTCGTCAATGGCGACGATATGGCTATCTTTATCCAGCAGCTCCAGTACGGTAGAGATTGCTG
CCAGGCCGGAGGCAAAAGCGTAGCCGCGTGTGCCGCCCTCCAGCTCGGCGATAGCGCTCTCCAGGGCGTG
GCGGGTTGGGTTGCCGCTGCGGGAGTATTCGTAGCCGGTGTGCTGGCCCGGTGCAGGCTGGGCAAAGGTT
GAGGTGGCATAGATAGGCGGCATCACTGCCCCGTGCTGGTCGTTAAAGGCCCCGCTATGCACGCTGAGGG
TTGCCAGGGCGCTAGCAGGCGCGGCGGGCGCGGGCCGATCATCATCCTGCAAGCCCTGCTGGCGCAGCCA
CTCATCGTTAAACATGCGGGAGAGATATTTATTGCCGCTGTCGCAGGCGAAGGTCACCACCCGCTTCGGC
GTCGTCTGGGCCTGGCAGTAGCGTAGCGCGGCGGCCAGCAGGGTGCCGGTAGAGGAGCCGGCCAGCACCC
CCTCCGTCTGTAACAGCTGACGAGCGGTGGCAAAGGCCTCTGCATCCGTGACCCGATACGCCTGGCGGAC
ATTCTCCAGCTGGGCGAGGGGAGGGATAAAGTCCTCCCCAATCCCTTCGACGCGCCAGGATCCCGCCTCG
CCGTGCTGTCCGGTCTCAACCTGATCCGCCAGAATCGAGCCAACGGGATCGGCCAGCACGAATTCGGTAT
GCGGAGAGTGTTTGGCAAACCATGCCTGCAAGCCACCCAGCGTGCCGCCGGAGCCAACGCCTACTACCAC
GGCATCAACCCTGCCTGCCAGCTGGTCGAACAGCTCCGGTGCGGTGGTGGTGGCGTGCGCCAGCGGGTTG
GCCGGGTTAGAGAACTGATCAATATAGTAAGCACCCGGCGTCTCCTCTGCCAGGCGGCGGGCGTAGTCCT
GATAGTACTCCGGGTGGCCCTTTGTCACGTCGGAGCGGGTCAGGCGCACATCAACACCCAGCGCACGCAG
GTGGTAGATCCTCTACGCCGGACGCATCGTGGCCGGCATCACCGGCGCCACAGGTGCGGTTGCTGGCGCC
TATATCGCCGACATCACCGATGGGGAAGATCGGGCTCGCCACTTCGGGCTCATGAGCGCTTGTTTCGGCG
TGGGTATGGTGGCAGGCCCCGTGGCCGGGGGACTGTTGGGCGCCATCTCCTTGCATGCACCATTCCTTGC
GGCGGCGGTGCTCAACGGCCTCAACCTACTACTGGGCTGCTTCCTAATGCAGGAGTCGCATAAGGGAGAG
CGTCGACCGATGCCCTTGAGAGCCTTCAACCCAGTCAGCTCCTTCCGGTGGGCGCGGGGCATGACTATCG
TCGCCGCACTTATGACTGTCTTCTTTATCATGCAACTCGTAGGACAGGTGCCGGCAGCGCTCTGGGTCAT
TTTCGGCGAGGACCGCTTTCGCTGGAGCGCGACGATGATCGGCCTGTCGCTTGCGGTATTCGGAATCTTG
CACGCCCTCGCTCAAGCCTTCGTCACTGGTCCCGCCACCAAACGTTTCGGCGAGAAGCAGGCCATTATCG
CCGGCATGGCGGCCGACGCGCTGGGCTACGTCTTGCTGGCGTTCGCGACGCGAGGCTGGATGGCCTTCCC
CATTATGATTCTTCTCGCTTCCGGCGGCATCGGGATGCCCGCGTTGCAGGCCATGCTGTCCAGGCAGGTA
GATGACGACCATCAGGGACAGCTTCAAGGATCGCTCGCGGCTCTTACCAGCCTAACTTCGATCACTGGAC
CGCTGATCGTCACGGCGATTTATGCCGCCTCGGCGAGCACATGGAACGGGTTGGCATGGATTGTAGGCGC
CGCCCTATACCTTGTCTGCCTCCCCGCGTTGCGTCGCGGTGCATGGAGCCGGGCCACCTCGACCTGAATG
GAAGCCGGCGGCACCTCGCTAACGGATTCACCACTCCAAGAATTGGAGCCAATCAATTCTTGCGGAGAAC
TGTGAATGCGCAAACCAACCCTTGGCAGAACATATCCATCGCGTCCGCCATCTCCAGCAGCCGCACGCGG
CGCATCTCGGGCAGCGTTGGGTCCTGGCCACGGGTGCGCATGATCGTGCTCCTGTCGTTGAGGACCCGGC
TAGGCTGGCGGGGTTGCCTTACTGGTTAGCAGAATGAATCACCGATACGCGAGCGAACGTGAAGCGACTG
CTGCTGCAAAACGTCTGCGACCTGAGCAACAACATGAATGGTCTTCGGTTTCCGTGTTTCGTAAAGTCTG
GAAACGCGGAAGTCCCCTACGTGCTGCTGAAGTTGCCCGCAACAGAGAGTGGAACCAACCGGTGATACCA
CGATACTATGACTGAGAGTCAACGCCATGAGCGGCCTCATTTCTTATTCTGAGTTACAACAGTCCGCACC
GCTGTCCGGTAGCTCCTTCCGGTGGGCGCGGGGCATGACTATCGTCGCCGCACTTATGACTGTCTTCTTT
ATCATGCAACTCGTAGGACAGGTGCCGGCAGCGCCCAACAGTCCCCCGGCCACGGGGCCTGCCACCATAC
CCACGCCGAAACAAGCGCCCTGCACCATTATGTTCCGGATCTGCATCGCAGGATGCTGCTGGCTACCCTG
TGGAACACCTACATCTGTATTAACGAAGCGCTAACCGTTTTTATCAGGCTCTGGGAGGCAGAATAAATGA
TCATATCGTCAATTATTACCTCCACGGGGAGAGCCTGAGCAAACTGGCCTCAGGCATTTGAGAAGCACAC
GGTCACACTGCTTCCGGTAGTCAATAAACCGGTAAACCAGCAATAGACATAAGCGGCTATTTAACGACCC
TGCCCTGAACCGACGACCGGGTCGAATTTGCTTTCGAATTTCTGCCATTCATCCGCTTATTATCACTTAT
TCAGGCGTAGCACCAGGCGTTTAAGGGCACCAATAACTGCCTTAAAAAAATTACGCCCCGCCCTGCCACT
CATCGCAGTACTGTTGTAATTCATTAAGCATTCTGCCGACATGGAAGCCATCACAGACGGCATGATGAAC
CTGAATCGCCAGCGGCATCAGCACCTTGTCGCCTTGCGTATAATATTTGCCCATGGTGAAAACGGGGGCG
AAGAAGTTGTCCATATTGGCCACGTTTAAATCAAAACTGGTGAAACTCACCCAGGGATTGGCTGAGACGA
AAAACATATTCTCAATAAACCCTTTAGGGAAATAGGCCAGGTTTTCACCGTAACACGCCACATCTTGCGA
ATATATGTGTAGAAACTGCCGGAAATCGTCGTGGTATTCACTCCAGAGCGATGAAAACGTTTCAGTTTGC
TCATGGAAAACGGTGTAACAAGGGTGAACACTATCCCATATCACCAGCTCACCGTCTTTCATTGCCATAC
G
