>Addgene plasmid #53262 | pAC-EHER | addgene partial sequence | sequence record 91361 | pBRrevBam 5'-GGTGATGTCGGCGATATAGG-3'
GCCGGCCACGATGCGTCCGGCGTAGAGGATCTACCACCTGCGTGCGCTGGGTGTTGATGTGCGCCTGACC
CGCTCCGACGTGACAAAGGGCCACCCGGAGTACTATCAGGACTACGCCCGCCGCCTGGCAGAGGAGACGC
CGGGTGCTTACTATATTGATCAGTTCTCTAACCCGGCCAACCCGCTGGCGCACGCCACCACCACCGCACC
GGAGCTGTTCGACCAGCTGGCAGGCAGGGTTGATGCCGTGGTAGTAGGCGTTGGCTCCGGCGGCACGCTG
GGTGGCTTGCAGGCATGGTTTGCCAAACACTCTCCGCATACCGAATTCGTGCTGGCCGATCCCGTTGGCT
CGATTCTGGCGGATCAGGTTGAGACCGGACAGCACGGCGAGGCGGGATCCTGGCGCGTCGAAGGGATTGG
GGAGGACTTTATCCCTCCCCTCGCCCAGCTGGAGAATGTCCGCCAGGCGTATCGGGTCACGGATGCAGAG
GCCTTTGCCACCGCTCGTCAGCTGTTACAGACGGAGGGGGTGCTGGCCGGCTCCTCTACCGGCACCCTGC
TGGCCGCCGCGCTACGCTACTGCCAGGCCCAGACGACGCCGAAGCGGGTGGTGACCTTCGCCTGCGACAG
CGGCAATAAATATCTCTCCCGCATGTTTAACGATGAGTGGCTGCGCCAGCAGGGCTTGC
