>Addgene plasmid #53262 | pAC-EHER | addgene partial sequence | sequence record 91447 | pBRforBam 5'-CTTGGAGCCACTATCGAC-3'
GAGCTATCCGCGCGGTCTACGGTTAACTGATACTAAAAGACAATTCAGCGGGTAACCTTGCAATGGTGAG
TGGCAGTAAAGCGGGCGTTTCGCCTCATCGCGAAATAGAAGTAATGAGACAATCCATTGACGATCACCTG
GCTGGCCTGTTACCTGAAACCGACAGCCAGGATATCGTCAGCCTTGCGATGCGTGAAGGCGTCATGGCAC
CCGGTAAACGGATCCGTCCGCTGCTGATGCTGCTGGCCGCCCGCGACCTCCGCTACCAGGGCAGTATGCC
TACGCTGCTCGATCTCGCCTGCGCCGTTGAACTGACCCATACCGCGTCGCTGATGCTCGACGACATGCCC
TGCATGGACAACGCCGAGCTGCGCCGCGGTCAGCCCACTACCCACAAAAAATTTGGTGAGAGCGTGGCGA
TCCTTGCCTCCGTTGGGCTGCTCTCTAAAGCCTTTGGTCTGATCGCCGCCACCGGCGATCTGCCGGGGGA
GAGGCGTGCCCAGGCGGTCAACGAGCTCTCTACCGCCGTGGGCGTGCA
