>Addgene plasmid #53262 | pAC-EHER | addgene partial sequence | sequence record 92836 | crtI-R 5'-cgccaatcacaacggttt-3'
GCCGCCCGCCAGGCTTCGCCCAGCGGAACCGGTGGCTTGCCCGTCAAAATGCGGGCCTTATCAAAGAGAG
AGAGCCGACCGGCGTAAAAGCGCTCTACGGTGGGCTCCGGCAGCCCATAAAAGCGCTGCATCACCCGCCA
GCGGTTCTCCTCGCGCCCGGCCAGGAAAAGCATCCGGTTCAGCAGGCGGAAGAATCCCTGCCTGCGCCAG
TGGCGTTCGGCAAACTGCCGGGTGAGCTGATAGAGCGGAACGCTGCCCAGCCGCGGGCTGTCGGCAATCG
CGTCGGCAAGGGCCACCGCCAGCGGCAGCGAATAGCCAGTGGTAGGGTGAAATAGCCCAGCCCGCATTCC
CGAGCGCGGCACGCCCGGCGCATCGGCCCACAGAGCCTGGATGTCACCCGCCAGGGTAATCGGCAGACAG
CCGGTCTCCTCGCGTTCAAGCTGGGCCAGCTGCCACCCTTTGCTGTGAGCATAGTCGGTAACCGTCTGGC
GTAGGGCATTATCATCACGCTGCGGGACATTGGCGTAGCGCGTATCCTCGATCAGCAGCGTGTCGGCGGA
GAGCGGCAGCGTGTAGACAAAGCGATAGCCCTGCTGCTGCGCCACCGTGGCATCCATCAGGATCGGTACG
GTCAGGCCGTGGGGCTGTGTCAGCCGCCACTGCTGACCAAGAAAGAGCTGATAGCCGGTTTGCATCGCCG
AACTGGCGGTCACGCCGCGTCCGTCAATCACCGCTCCGGCAAGCAGCGCCTCACCGTTGGCAAGGCGCAC
GCTATTGGGTAA
