>Addgene plasmid #53262 | pAC-EHER | addgene partial sequence | sequence record 93634 | crtI-F 5'-cgacattgccaacctctacc-3'
GCAATGAGCCAACCGCCGCTGCTTGACCACGCCACGCAGACCATGGCCAACGGCTCGAAAAGTTTTGCCA
CCGCTGCGAAGCTGTTCGACCCGGCCACCCGCCGTAGCGTGCTGATGCTCTACACCTGGTGCCGCCACTG
CGATGACGTCATTGACGACCAGACCCACGGCTTCGCCAGCGAGGCCGCGGCGGAGGAGGAGGCCACCCAG
CGCCTGGCCCGGCTGCGCACGCTGACCCTGGCGGCGTTTGAAGGGGCCGAGATGCAGGATCCGGCCTTCG
CTGCCTTTCAGGAGGTGGCGCTGACCCACGGTATTACGCCCCGCATGGCGCTCGATCACCTCGACGGCTT
TGCGATGGACGTGGCTCAGACCCGCTATGTCACCTTTGAGGATACGCTGCGCTACTGCTATCACGTGGCG
GGCGTGGTGGGTCTGATGATGGCCAGG
