>Addgene plasmid #53262 | pAC-EHER | addgene partial sequence | sequence record 93637 | crtE-F 5'-atctgtggtttggccatca-3'
TCTCGACCCCCGTCGCGCCGTAACTCAGGCTAGCGCAGGTTTTGAGCGCTGGCGCTTTACCCACTGCGCC
CTGCCAGAGCTGAATTTTAGCGACATCACGCTGGAAACCACCTTCCTGAATCGGCAGCTACAGGCTCCGC
TGCTGATCAGCTCCATGACCGGCGGCGTTGAGCGCTCGCGCCATATCAACCGCCACCTCGCCGAGGCGGC
GCAGGTGCTAAAAATTGCGATGGGGGTGGGCTCCCAGCGCGTCGCCATTGAGAGCGACGCGGGCTTAGGG
CTGGATAAAACCCTGCGGCAGCTGGCTCCGGACGTGCCGCTGCTGGCGAACCTCGGCGCGGCGCAGCTGA
CCGGCAGAAAAGGTATTGATTACGCCCGACGGGCCGTGGAGATGATCGAGGCGGATGCGCTGATTGTGCA
CCTAAACCCGCTGCAGGAGGCGCTACAGCCCGGCGGCGATCGCGACTGGCGCGGACGGCTGGCGGCTATT
GAAACTCTGGTCCG
