>Addgene plasmid #53262 | pAC-EHER | addgene partial sequence | sequence record 95087 | idi-F 5'-agcgatctaaagcaggctga-3'
AGCCATTTTGCCATTGTGGCACCGCCGCTCTACAGTCATGCGGTGGCGCTGCATGCCCTGGCGCTGGAGA
TGGCCCAACGCGGCCACCGGGTGACCTTTCTCACCGGCAACGTCGCCTCGCTGGCAGAGCAGGAAACGGA
GCGGGTGGCGTTCTATCCACTTCCCGCCAGCGTGCAACAGGCCCAGCGCAACGTCCAGCAGCAGAGTAAC
GGCAACCTGCTGCGGCTGATTGCGGCCATGTCATCCCTGACCGATGTGCTCTGCCAGCAGTTGCCCGCTA
TTCTACAGCGGCTGGCGGTGGACGCGCTGATTGTCGATGAGATGGAGCCCGCCGGAAGCCTGGTCGCCGA
GGCGCTGGGACTACCATTTATCTCTATTGCCTGCGCGCTGCCGGTCAACCGCGAGCCGGGTCTGCCGCTG
CCGGTGATGCCGTTTCACTACGCCGAGGATAAGAGAGCCCTGCGGCGTTTTCAGGTCAGCGAACGGATCT
ACGATGCGCTGATGTACCCGCACGGGCAGACGATCCTGCGCCACGCCCAGCGCTTTGGTTTGCCGGAGCG
CAGGCGTCTCGACGAGTGTCTCTCGCCGCTGGCGCAGATTAGCCAGTCCGTTCCGGCCCTCGACTTCCCA
CGCCGGGCGCTGCCGAACTGTTTTCACTACGTGGGAGCACTGCGCTATCAGCCGCCGCCGCAGGTAGAAC
GCTCGCCACGCAGCACGCCGCGGATCTTTGCCTCGCTGGGCACCCTCCAGGGCCACCGTCTACGCCTGTT
TCAGAAGATCGCCCGCG
